>Addgene plasmid #60957 | PX551 | addgene full sequence | sequence record 181490 | Addgene NGS Result
GGCGTCGGGCGACCTTTGGTCGCCCGGCCTCAGTGAGCGAGCGAGCGCGCAGAGAGGGAGTGGCCAACTC
CATCACTAGGGGTTCCTGCGGCCTCTAGAAAGCTTAGCTGAATGGGGTCCGCCTCTTTTCCCTGCCTAAA
CAGACAGGAACTCCTGCCAATTGAGGGCGTCACCGCTAAGGCTCCGCCCCAGCCTGGGCTCCACAACCAA
TGAAGGGTAATCTCGACAAAGAGCAAGGGGTGGGGCGCGGGCGCGCAGGTGCAGCAGCACACAGGCTGGT
CGGGAGGGCGGGGCGCGACGTCTGCCGTGCGGGGTCCCGGCATCGGTTGCGCGCACCGGTGCCACCATGT
ACCCATACGATGTTCCAGATTACGCTTCGCCGAAGAAAAAGCGCAAGGTCGAAGCGTCCGACAAGAAGTA
CAGCATCGGCCTGGACATCGGCACCAACTCTGTGGGCTGGGCCGTGATCACCGACGAGTACAAGGTGCCC
AGCAAGAAATTCAAGGTGCTGGGCAACACCGACCGGCACAGCATCAAGAAGAACCTGATCGGAGCCCTGC
TGTTCGACAGCGGCGAAACAGCCGAGGCCACCCGGCTGAAGAGAACCGCCAGAAGAAGATACACCAGACG
GAAGAACCGGATCTGCTATCTGCAAGAGATCTTCAGCAACGAGATGGCCAAGGTGGACGACAGCTTCTTC
CACAGACTGGAAGAGTCCTTCCTGGTGGAAGAGGATAAGAAGCACGAGCGGCACCCCATCTTCGGCAACA
TCGTGGACGAGGTGGCCTACCACGAGAAGTACCCCACCATCTACCACCTGAGAAAGAAACTGGTGGACAG
CACCGACAAGGCCGACCTGCGGCTGATCTATCTGGCCCTGGCCCACATGATCAAGTTCCGGGGCCACTTC
CTGATCGAGGGCGACCTGAACCCCGACAACAGCGACGTGGACAAGCTGTTCATCCAGCTGGTGCAGACCT
ACAACCAGCTGTTCGAGGAAAACCCCATCAACGCCAGCGGCGTGGACGCCAAGGCCATCCTGTCTGCCAG
ACTGAGCAAGAGCAGACGGCTGGAAAATCTGATCGCCCAGCTGCCCGGCGAGAAGAAGAATGGCCTGTTC
GGAAACCTGATTGCCCTGAGCCTGGGCCTGACCCCCAACTTCAAGAGCAACTTCGACCTGGCCGAGGATG
CCAAACTGCAGCTGAGCAAGGACACCTACGACGACGACCTGGACAACCTGCTGGCCCAGATCGGCGACCA
GTACGCCGACCTGTTTCTGGCCGCCAAGAACCTGTCCGACGCCATCCTGCTGAGCGACATCCTGAGAGTG
AACACCGAGATCACCAAGGCCCCCCTGAGCGCCTCTATGATCAAGAGATACGACGAGCACCACCAGGACC
TGACCCTGCTGAAAGCTCTCGTGCGGCAGCAGCTGCCTGAGAAGTACAAAGAGATTTTCTTCGACCAGAG
CAAGAACGGCTACGCCGGCTACATTGACGGCGGAGCCAGCCAGGAAGAGTTCTACAAGTTCATCAAGCCC
ATCCTGGAAAAGATGGACGGCACCGAGGAACTGCTCGTGAAGCTGAACAGAGAGGACCTGCTGCGGAAGC
AGCGGACCTTCGACAACGGCAGCATCCCCCACCAGATCCACCTGGGAGAGCTGCACGCCATTCTGCGGCG
GCAGGAAGATTTTTACCCATTCCTGAAGGACAACCGGGAAAAGATCGAGAAGATCCTGACCTTCCGCATC
CCCTACTACGTGGGCCCTCTGGCCAGGGGAAACAGCAGATTCGCCTGGATGACCAGAAAGAGCGAGGAAA
CCATCACCCCCTGGAACTTCGAGGAAGTGGTGGACAAGGGCGCTTCCGCCCAGAGCTTCATCGAGCGGAT
GACCAACTTCGATAAGAACCTGCCCAACGAGAAGGTGCTGCCCAAGCACAGCCTGCTGTACGAGTACTTC
ACCGTGTATAACGAGCTGACCAAAGTGAAATACGTGACCGAGGGAATGAGAAAGCCCGCCTTCCTGAGCG
GCGAGCAGAAAAAGGCCATCGTGGACCTGCTGTTCAAGACCAACCGGAAAGTGACCGTGAAGCAGCTGAA
AGAGGACTACTTCAAGAAAATCGAGTGCTTCGACTCCGTGGAAATCTCCGGCGTGGAAGATCGGTTCAAC
GCCTCCCTGGGCACATACCACGATCTGCTGAAAATTATCAAGGACAAGGACTTCCTGGACAATGAGGAAA
ACGAGGACATTCTGGAAGATATCGTGCTGACCCTGACACTGTTTGAGGACAGAGAGATGATCGAGGAACG
GCTGAAAACCTATGCCCACCTGTTCGACGACAAAGTGATGAAGCAGCTGAAGCGGCGGAGATACACCGGC
TGGGGCAGGCTGAGCCGGAAGCTGATCAACGGCATCCGGGACAAGCAGTCCGGCAAGACAATCCTGGATT
TCCTGAAGTCCGACGGCTTCGCCAACAGAAACTTCATGCAGCTGATCCACGACGACAGCCTGACCTTTAA
AGAGGACATCCAGAAAGCCCAGGTGTCCGGCCAGGGCGATAGCCTGCACGAGCACATTGCCAATCTGGCC
GGCAGCCCCGCCATTAAGAAGGGCATCCTGCAGACAGTGAAGGTGGTGGACGAGCTCGTGAAAGTGATGG
GCCGGCACAAGCCCGAGAACATCGTGATCGAAATGGCCAGAGAGAACCAGACCACCCAGAAGGGACAGAA
GAACAGCCGCGAGAGAATGAAGCGGATCGAAGAGGGCATCAAAGAGCTGGGCAGCCAGATCCTGAAAGAA
CACCCCGTGGAAAACACCCAGCTGCAGAACGAGAAGCTGTACCTGTACTACCTGCAGAATGGGCGGGATA
TGTACGTGGACCAGGAACTGGACATCAACCGGCTGTCCGACTACGATGTGGACCATATCGTGCCTCAGAG
CTTTCTGAAGGACGACTCCATCGACAACAAGGTGCTGACCAGAAGCGACAAGAACCGGGGCAAGAGCGAC
AACGTGCCCTCCGAAGAGGTCGTGAAGAAGATGAAGAACTACTGGCGGCAGCTGCTGAACGCCAAGCTGA
TTACCCAGAGAAAGTTCGACAATCTGACCAAGGCCGAGAGAGGCGGCCTGAGCGAACTGGATAAGGCCGG
CTTCATCAAGAGACAGCTGGTGGAAACCCGGCAGATCACAAAGCACGTGGCACAGATCCTGGACTCCCGG
ATGAACACTAAGTACGACGAGAATGACAAGCTGATCCGGGAAGTGAAAGTGATCACCCTGAAGTCCAAGC
TGGTGTCCGATTTCCGGAAGGATTTCCAGTTTTACAAAGTGCGCGAGATCAACAACTACCACCACGCCCA
CGACGCCTACCTGAACGCCGTCGTGGGAACCGCCCTGATCAAAAAGTACCCTAAGCTGGAAAGCGAGTTC
GTGTACGGCGACTACAAGGTGTACGACGTGCGGAAGATGATCGCCAAGAGCGAGCAGGAAATCGGCAAGG
CTACCGCCAAGTACTTCTTCTACAGCAACATCATGAACTTTTTCAAGACCGAGATTACCCTGGCCAACGG
CGAGATCCGGAAGCGGCCTCTGATCGAGACAAACGGCGAAACCGGGGAGATCGTGTGGGATAAGGGCCGG
GATTTTGCCACCGTGCGGAAAGTGCTGAGCATGCCCCAAGTGAATATCGTGAAAAAGACCGAGGTGCAGA
CAGGCGGCTTCAGCAAAGAGTCTATCCTGCCCAAGAGGAACAGCGATAAGCTGATCGCCAGAAAGAAGGA
CTGGGACCCTAAGAAGTACGGCGGCTTCGACAGCCCCACCGTGGCCTATTCTGTGCTGGTGGTGGCCAAA
GTGGAAAAGGGCAAGTCCAAGAAACTGAAGAGTGTGAAAGAGCTGCTGGGGATCACCATCATGGAAAGAA
GCAGCTTCGAGAAGAATCCCATCGACTTTCTGGAAGCCAAGGGCTACAAAGAAGTGAAAAAGGACCTGAT
CATCAAGCTGCCTAAGTACTCCCTGTTCGAGCTGGAAAACGGCCGGAAGAGAATGCTGGCCTCTGCCGGC
GAACTGCAGAAGGGAAACGAACTGGCCCTGCCCTCCAAATATGTGAACTTCCTGTACCTGGCCAGCCACT
ATGAGAAGCTGAAGGGCTCCCCCGAGGATAATGAGCAGAAACAGCTGTTTGTGGAACAGCACAAGCACTA
CCTGGACGAGATCATCGAGCAGATCAGCGAGTTCTCCAAGAGAGTGATCCTGGCCGACGCTAATCTGGAC
AAAGTGCTGTCCGCCTACAACAAGCACCGGGATAAGCCCATCAGAGAGCAGGCCGAGAATATCATCCACC
TGTTTACCCTGACCAATCTGGGAGCCCCTGCCGCCTTCAAGTACTTTGACACCACCATCGACCGGAAGAG
GTACACCAGCACCAAAGAGGTGCTGGACGCCACCCTGATCCACCAGAGCATCACCGGCCTGTACGAGACA
CGGATCGACCTGTCTCAGCTGGGAGGCGACAGCCCCAAGAAGAAGAGAAAGGTGGAGGCCAGCTAAGAAT
TCAATAAAAGATCTTTATTTTCATTAGATCTGTGTGTTGGTTTTTTGTGTGCGGCCGCAGGAACCCCTAG
TGATGGAGTTGGCCACTCCCTCTCTGCGCGCTCGCTCGCTCACTGAGGCCGGGCGACCAAAGGTCGCCCG
ACGCCCGGGCTTTGCCCGGGCGGCCTCAGTGAGCGAGCGAGCGCGCAGCTGCCTGCAGGGGCGCCTGATG
CGGTATTTTCTCCTTACGCATCTGTGCGGTATTTCACACCGCATA
[95 nt withheld, positions 4806-4900]
T
[46 nt withheld, positions 4902-4947]
C
[141 nt withheld, positions 4949-5089]
CCTTTGACGTTGGAGTCCACGTTCTTT
[37 nt withheld, positions 5117-5153]
ACTCTATCTCGGGCTATTCTTTTGATTTATAAGGGATTTTGCCGATTTCGGTCTATTGGTTAAAAAATGA
GCTGATTTAACAAAAATTTAACGCGAATTTTAACAAAATATTAACGTTTACAATTTTATGGTGCACTCTC
AGTACAATCTGCTCTGATGCCGCATAGTTAAGCCAGCCCCGACACCCGCCAACACCCGCTGACGCGCCCT
GACGGGCTTGTCTGCTCCCGGCATCCGCTTACAGACAAGCTGTGACCGTCTCCGGGAGCTGCATGTGTCA
GAGGTTTTCACCGTCATCACCGAAACGCGCGAGACGAAAGGGCCTCGTGATACGCCTATTTTTATAGGTT
AATGTCATGATAATAATGGTTTCTTAGACGTCAGGTGGCACTTTTCGGGGAAATGTGCGCGGAACCCCTA
TTTGTTTATTTTTCTAAATACATTCAAATATGTATCCGCTCATGAGACAATAACCCTGATAAATGCTTCA
ATAATATTGAAAAAGGAAGAGTATGAGTATTCAACATTTCCGTGTCGCCCTTATTCCCTTTTTTGCGGCA
TTTTGCCTTCCTGTTTTTGCTCACCCAGAAACGCTGGTGAAAGTAAAAGATGCTGAAGATCAGTTGGGTG
CACGAGTGGGTTACATCGAACTGGATCTCAACAGCGGTAAGATCCTTGAGAGTTTTCGCCCCGAAGAACG
TTTTCCAATGATGAGCACTTTTAAAGTTCTGCTATGTGGCGCGGTATTATCCCGTATTGACGCCGGGCAA
GAGCAACTCGGTCGCCGCATACACTATTCTCAGAATGACTTGGTTGAGTACTCACCAGTCACAGAAAAGC
ATCTTACGGATGGCATGACAGTAAGAGAATTATGCAGTGCTGCCATAACCATGAGTGATAACACTGCGGC
CAACTTACTTCTGACAACGATCGGAGGACCGAAGGAGCTAACCGCTTTTTTGCACAACATGGGGGATCAT
GTAACTCGCCTTGATCGTTGGGAACCGGAGCTGAATGAAGCCATACCAAACGACGAGCGTGACACCACGA
TGCCTGTAGCAATGGCAACAACGTTGCGCAAACTATTAACTGGCGAACTACTTACTCTAGCTTCCCGGCA
ACAATTAATAGACTGGATGGAGGCGGATAAAGTTGCAGGACCACTTCTGCGCTCGGCCCTTCCGGCTGGC
TGGTTTATTGCTGATAAATCTGGAGCCGGTGAGCGTGGAAGCCGCGGTATCATTGCAGCACTGGGGCCAG
ATGGTAAGCCCTCCCGTATCGTAGTTATCTACACGACGGGGAGTCAGGCAACTATGGATGAACGAAATAG
ACAGATCGCTGAGATAGGTGCCTCACTGATTAAGCATTGGTAACTGTCAGACCAAGTTTACTCATATATA
CTTTAGATTGATTTAAAACTTCATTTTTAATTTAAAAGGATCTAGGTGAAGATCCTTTTTGATAATCTCA
TGACCAAAATCCCTTAACGTGAGTTTTCGTTCCACTGAGCGTCAGACCCCGTAGAAAAGATCAAAGGATC
TTCTTGAGATCCTTTTTTTCTGCGCGTAATCTGCTGCTTGCAAACAAAAAAACCACCGCTACCAGCGGTG
GTTTGTTTGCCGGATCAAGAGCTACCAACTCTTTTTCCGAAGGTAACTGGCTTCAGCAGAGCGCAGATAC
CAAATACTGTTCTTCTAGTGTAGCCGTAGTTAGGCCACCACTTCAAGAACTCTGTAGCACCGCCTACATA
CCTCGCTCTGCTAATCCTGTTACCAGTGGCTGCTGCCAGTGGCGATAAGTCGTGTCTTACCGGGTTGGAC
TCAAGACGATAGTTACCGGATAAGGCGCAGCGGTCGGGCTGAACGGGGGGTTCGTGCACACAGCCCAGCT
TGGAGCGAACGACCTACACCGAACTGAGATACCTACAGCGTGAGCTATGAGAAAGCGCCACGCTTCCCGA
AGGGAGAAAGGCGGACAGGTATCCGGTAAGCGGCAGGGTCGGAACAGGAGAGCGCACGAGGGAGCTTCCA
GGGGGAAACGCCTGGTATCTTTATAGTCCTGTCGGGTTTCGCCACCTCTGACTTGAGCGTCGATTTTTGT
GATGCTCGTCAGGGGGGCGGAGCCTATGGAAAAACGCCAGCAACGCGGCCTTTTTACGGTTCCTGGCCTT
TTGCTGGCCTTTTGCTCACATGTCCTGCAGGCAGCTGCGCGCTCGCTCGCTCACTGAGGCCGCCCG
Features (pLannotate 1.2.2; 15 found; start..end, strand, type, name):
      1..87      -  repeat_region  AAV2 ITR (fragment): inverted terminal repeat of adeno-associated virus serotype 2 inverted
    106..334     +  promoter       Mecp2 promoter: promoter for selective expression in neurons (Adachi et al., 2005; Gray et al., 2011)
    350..377     +  CDS            3xHA (fragment): three tandem HA epitope tags
    410..2011    +  CDS            Cas9(N): N-terminal portion of Streptococcus pyogenes Cas9 (Zetsche et al., 2015)
   2012..4510    +  CDS            Cas9(C): C-terminal portion of Streptococcus pyogenes Cas9 (Zetsche et al., 2015)
   4553..4601    +  polyA_signal   poly(A) signal: synthetic polyadenylation signal
   4609..4749    +  repeat_region  AAV2 ITR: inverted terminal repeat of adeno-associated virus serotype 2 inverted
   4754..4805    -  misc_feature   bom (fragment): basis of mobility region from pBR322
   4824..5279    +  rep_origin     f1 ori (sequence partly withheld): f1 bacteriophage origin of replication; arrow indicates direction of (+) strand synthesis
   5280..5329    -  misc_feature   bom (fragment): basis of mobility region from pBR322
   5431..5466    -  CDS            rop (fragment): Rop protein, which maintains plasmids at low copy number; rop
   5561..5665    +  promoter       AmpR promoter: bla
   5666..6526    +  CDS            AmpR: β-lactamase; bla; confers resistance to ampicillin, carbenicillin, and related antibiotics
   6697..7285    +  rep_origin     ori: high-copy-number ColE1/pMB1/pBR322/pUC origin of replication
   7347..7389    -  repeat_region  AAV2 ITR (fragment): inverted terminal repeat of adeno-associated virus serotype 2 inverted
