[The description below was written by a language model from this plasmid's Addgene catalogue record and pLannotate feature annotations shown in this document.]
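Description:
PX551 (pAAV-pMecp2-SpCas9-spA) is an adeno-associated virus transfer plasmid built on a pAAV backbone for expressing Streptococcus pyogenes Cas9 in neurons. It is about 7.4 kb in total and is maintained in bacteria as a high-copy plasmid through a ColE1/pUC-type origin, with ampicillin selection provided by the β-lactamase gene and its own promoter. The backbone also carries an f1 phage origin and small remnants of pBR322 bom and rop sequences, which appear to be cloning leftovers rather than functional parts. A recombination-deficient strain is listed for propagation, which is common for plasmids containing repeat-rich ITRs.

The payload lies between two AAV2 inverted terminal repeats, the cis elements needed for replication and packaging of the cassette into AAV particles. One ITR is annotated as two fragments only because it spans the numbering origin of the circular sequence. A short, truncated Mecp2 promoter of roughly 230 bp drives neuron-selective transcription of an N-terminally HA-tagged SpCas9. The annotation tool splits the coding region into "Cas9(N)" and "Cas9(C)" segments, but these are contiguous and represent a single full-length nuclease. The tool's partial 3xHA match corresponds to the recorded HA tag. Transcription ends at a compact synthetic polyadenylation signal of about 50 bp. The small promoter and minimal poly(A) signal help keep the roughly 4.2 kb Cas9 gene within the limited packaging capacity of AAV. No guide RNA cassette is annotated, so the guide must be supplied separately, for example from a second AAV vector. The construct is used for in vivo CRISPR-Cas9 genome editing and interrogation of gene function in the mammalian brain.
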