Addgene plasmid #60957: PX551
Purpose: pAAV-pMecp2-SpCas9-spA (AAV-SpCas9). AAV plasmid expressing Cas9 in neurons under control of truncated mecp2 promoter.
Depositing lab: Feng Zhang. Depositing organization: Broad Institute. Publication: In vivo interrogation of gene function in the mammalian brain using CRISPR-Cas9. Swiech L, Heidenreich M, Banerjee A, Habib N, Li Y, Trombetta J, Sur M, Zhang F. Nat Biotechnol. 2014 Oct 19. doi: 10.1038/nbt.3055. PubMed 25326897.
Backbone
  Vector backbone: pAAV
  Backbone size w/o insert (bp): 2905
  Total vector size (bp): 7400
  Vector type: Mammalian Expression, AAV, CRISPR
Growth in bacteria
  Bacterial resistance: Ampicillin, 100 μg/mL
  Growth temperature: 37°C
  Growth strain: Stbl3
  Copy number: High Copy
Gene/Insert
  Gene/Insert name: SpCas9 (alt names: S. pyogenes Cas9 nuclease; Cas9)
  Species: Synthetic
  Insert size (bp): 4200
  Promoter: pMecp2
  Tag / fusion protein: HA (N terminal on insert)
  Cloning method: Restriction Enzyme; 5′ cloning site AgeI (not destroyed); 3′ cloning site EcoRI (not destroyed)
  Sequencing primers: 5′ AATGGGGTCCGCCTCTTTTCC; 3′ cttagctggcctccacctttctcttc
Terms and licenses: Academic/Nonprofit Terms; Industry Terms: Not Available to Industry
How to cite: PX551 was a gift from Feng Zhang (Addgene plasmid # 60957 ; http://n2t.net/addgene:60957 ; RRID:Addgene_60957)
