>Addgene plasmid #60957 | PX551 | addgene partial sequence | sequence record 99558 | dCas9-R2 5'-GGGTTTCCACCAGCTGTCTC-3'
CAGTTCGCTCAGGCCGCCTCTCTCGGCCTTGGTCAGATTGTCGAACTTTCTCTGGGTAATCAGCTTGGCG
TTCAGCAGCTGCCGCCAGTAGTTCTTCATCTTCTTCACGACCTCTTCGGAGGGCACGTTGTCGCTCTTGC
CCCGGTTCTTGTCGCTTCTGGTCAGCACCTTGTTGTCGATGGAGTCGTCCTTCAGAAAGCTCTGAGGCAC
GATATGGTCCACATCGTAGTCGGACAGCCGGTTGATGTCCAGTTCCTGGTCCACGTACATATCCCGCCCA
TTCTGCAGGTAGTACAGGTACAGCTTCTCGTTCTGCAGCTGGGTGTTTTCCACGGGGTGTTCTTTCAGGA
TCTGGCTGCCCAGCTCTTTGATGCCCTCTTCGATCCGCTTCATTCTCTCGCGGCTGTTCTTCTGTCCCTT
CTGGGTGGTCTGGTTCTCTCTGGCCATTTCGATCACGATGTTCTCGGGCTTGTGCCGGCCCATCACTTTC
ACGAGCTCGTCCACCACCTTCACTGTCTGCAGGATGCCCTTCTTAATGGCGGGGCTGCCGGCCAGATTGG
CAATGTGCTCGTGCAGGCTATCGCCCTGGCCGGACACCTGGGCTTTCTGGATGTCCTCTTTAAAGGTCAG
GCTGTCGTCGTGGATCAGCTGCATGAAGTTTCTGTTGGCGAAGCCGTCGGACTTCAGGAAATCCAGGATT
GTCTTGCCGGACTGCTTGTCCCGGATGCCGTTGATCAGCTTCCGGCTCAGCCTGCCCCAGCCGGTGTATC
TCCGCCGCTTCAGCTGCTTCATCACTTTGTCGTCGAACAGGTGGGCATAGGTTTTCAGCCGTTCCTCGAT
CATCTCTCTGTCCTCAA
