>Addgene plasmid #60957 | PX551 | addgene partial sequence | sequence record 99559 | hSpCas9-R1 5'-CGCTCGTGCTTCTTATCCTC-3'
TCTTCCAGTCTGTGGAAGAAGCTGTCGTCCACCTTGGCCATCTCGTTGCTGAAGATCTCTTGCAGATAGC
AGATCCGGTTCTTCCGTCTGGTGTATCTTCTTCTGGCGGTTCTCTTCAGCCGGGTGGCCTCGGCTGTTTC
GCCGCTGTCGAACAGCAGGGCTCCGATCAGGTTCTTCTTGATGCTGTGCCGGTCGGTGTTGCCCAGCACC
TTGAATTTCTTGCTGGGCACCTTGTACTCGTCGGTGATCACGGCCCAGCCCACAGAGTTGGTGCCGATGT
CCAGGCCGATGCTGTACTTCTTGTCGGACGCTTCGACCTTGCGCTTTTTCTTCGGCGAAGCGTAATCTGG
AACATCGTATGGGTACATGGTGGCACCGGTGCGCGCAACCGATGCCGGGACCCCGCACGGCAGACGTCGC
GCCCCGCCCTCCCGACCAGCCTGTGTGCTGCTGCACCTGCGCGCCCGCGCCCCACCCCTTGCTCTTTGTC
GAGATTACCCTTCATTGGTTGTGGAGCCCAGGCTGGGGCGGAGCCTTAGCGGTGACGCCCTCAATTGGCA
GGAGTTCCTGTCTGTTTAGGCAGGGAAAAGAGGCGGACCCCATTCAGCTAAGCTTTCTAGAGGCCGCAGG
AACCCCTAGTGATGGAGTTGGCCACTCCCTCTCTGCGCGCTC
