>Addgene plasmid #60957 | PX551 | addgene partial sequence | sequence record 99560 | SpCas9-F1 5'-cagcacaagcactacctgga-3'
ATCAGCGAGTTCTCCAAGAGAGTGATCCTGGCCGACGCTAATCTGGACAAAGTGCTGTCCGCCTACAACA
AGCACCGGGATAAGCCCATCAGAGAGCAGGCCGAGAATATCATCCACCTGTTTACCCTGACCAATCTGGG
AGCCCCTGCCGCCTTCAAGTACTTTGACACCACCATCGACCGGAAGAGGTACACCAGCACCAAAGAGGTG
CTGGACGCCACCCTGATCCACCAGAGCATCACCGGCCTGTACGAGACACGGATCGACCTGTCTCAGCTGG
GAGGCGACAGCCCCAAGAAGAAGAGAAAGGTGGAGGCCAGCTAAGAATTCAATAAAAGATCTTTATTTTC
ATTAGATCTGTGTGTTGGTTTTTTGTGTGCGGCCGCAGGAACCCCTAGTGATGGAGTTGGCCACTCCCTC
TCTGCGCGCTCGCTCGCTCAC
